>Addgene plasmid #169886 | pLentiCRISPR V2 sgIREB2_2 | addgene full sequence | sequence record 332996 | Addgene NGS Result
GTGCACTCTCAGTACAATCTGCTCTGATGCCGCATAGTTAAGCCAGTATCTGCTCCCTGCTTGTGTGTTG
GAGGTCGCTGAGTAGTGCGCGAGCAAAATTTAAGCTACAACAAGGCAAGGCTTGACCGACAATTGCATGA
AGAATCTGCTTAGGGTTAGGCGTTTTGCGCTGCTTCGCGATGTACGGGCCAGATATACGCGTTGACATTG
ATTATTGACTAGTTATTAATAGTAATCAATTACGGGGTCATTAGTTCATAGCCCATATATGGAGTTCCGC
GTTACATAACTTACGGTAAATGGCCCGCCTGGCTGACCGCCCAACGACCCCCGCCCATTGACGTCAATAA
TGACGTATGTTCCCATAGTAACGCCAATAGGGACTTTCCATTGACGTCAATGGGTGGAGTATTTACGGTA
AACTGCCCACTTGGCAGTACATCAAGTGTATCATATGCCAAGTACGCCCCCTATTGACGTCAATGACGGT
AAATGGCCCGCCTGGCATTATGCCCAGTACATGACCTTATGGGACTTTCCTACTTGGCAGTACATCTACG
TATTAGTCATCGCTATTACCATGGTGATGCGGTTTTGGCAGTACATCAATGGGCGTGGATAGCGGTTTGA
CTCACGGGGATTTCCAAGTCTCCACCCCATTGACGTCAATGGGAGTTTGTTTTGGCACCAAAATCAACGG
GACTTTCCAAAATGTCGTAACAACTCCGCCCCATTGACGCAAATGGGCGGTAGGCGTGTACGGTGGGAGG
TCTATATAAGCAGCGCGTTTTGCCTGTACTGGGTCTCTCTGGTTAGACCAGATCTGAGCCTGGGAGCTCT
CTGGCTAACTAGGGAACCCACTGCTTAAGCCTCAATAAAGCTTGCCTTGAGTGCTTCAAGTAGTGTGTGC
CCGTCTGTTGTGTGACTCTGGTAACTAGAGATCCCTCAGACCCTTTTAGTCAGTGTGGAAAATCTCTAGC
AGTGGCGCCCGAACAGGGACTTGAAAGCGAAAGGGAAACCAGAGGAGCTCTCTCGACGCAGGACTCGGCT
TGCTGAAGCGCGCACGGCAAGAGGCGAGGGGCGGCGACTGGTGAGTACGCCAAAAATTTTGACTAGCGGA
GGCTAGAAGGAGAGAGATGGGTGCGAGAGCGTCAGTATTAAGCGGGGGAGAATTAGATCGCGATGGGAAA
AAATTCGGTTAAGGCCAGGGGGAAAGAAAAAATATAAATTAAAACATATAGTATGGGCAAGCAGGGAGCT
AGAACGATTCGCAGTTAATCCTGGCCTGTTAGAAACATCAGAAGGCTGTAGACAAATACTGGGACAGCTA
CAACCATCCCTTCAGACAGGATCAGAAGAACTTAGATCATTATATAATACAGTAGCAACCCTCTATTGTG
TGCATCAAAGGATAGAGATAAAAGACACCAAGGAAGCTTTAGACAAGATAGAGGAAGAGCAAAACAAAAG
TAAGACCACCGCACAGCAAGCGGCCGCTGATCTTCAGACCTGGAGGAGGAGATATGAGGGACAATTGGAG
AAGTGAATTATATAAATATAAAGTAGTAAAAATTGAACCATTAGGAGTAGCACCCACCAAGGCAAAGAGA
AGAGTGGTGCAGAGAGAAAAAAGAGCAGTGGGAATAGGAGCTTTGTTCCTTGGGTTCTTGGGAGCAGCAG
GAAGCACTATGGGCGCAGCGTCAATGACGCTGACGGTACAGGCCAGACAATTATTGTCTGGTATAGTGCA
GCAGCAGAACAATTTGCTGAGGGCTATTGAGGCGCAACAGCATCTGTTGCAACTCACAGTCTGGGGCATC
AAGCAGCTCCAGGCAAGAATCCTGGCTGTGGAAAGATACCTAAAGGATCAACAGCTCCTGGGGATTTGGG
GTTGCTCTGGAAAACTCATTTGCACCACTGCTGTGCCTTGGAATGCTAGTTGGAGTAATAAATCTCTGGA
ACAGATTTGGAATCACACGACCTGGATGGAGTGGGACAGAGAAATTAACAATTACACAAGCTTAATACAC
TCCTTAATTGAAGAATCGCAAAACCAGCAAGAAAAGAATGAACAAGAATTATTGGAATTAGATAAATGGG
CAAGTTTGTGGAATTGGTTTAACATAACAAATTGGCTGTGGTATATAAAATTATTCATAATGATAGTAGG
AGGCTTGGTAGGTTTAAGAATAGTTTTTGCTGTACTTTCTATAGTGAATAGAGTTAGGCAGGGATATTCA
CCATTATCGTTTCAGACCCACCTCCCAACCCCGAGGGGACCCGACAGGCCCGAAGGAATAGAAGAAGAAG
GTGGAGAGAGAGACAGAGACAGATCCATTCGATTAGTGAACGGATCGGCACTGCGTGCGCCAATTCTGCA
GACAAATGGCAGTATTCATCCACAATTTTAAAAGAAAAGGGGGGATTGGGGGGTACAGTGCAGGGGAAAG
AATAGTAGACATAATAGCAACAGACATACAAACTAAAGAATTACAAAAACAAATTACAAAAATTCAAAAT
TTTCGGGTTTATTACAGGGACAGCAGAGATCCAGTTTGGTTAATTAAGGTACCGAGGGCCTATTTCCCAT
GATTCCTTCATATTTGCATATACGATACAAGGCTGTTAGAGAGATAATTAGAATTAATTTGACTGTAAAC
ACAAAGATATTAGTACAAAATACGTGACGTAGAAAGTAATAATTTCTTGGGTAGTTTGCAGTTTTAAAAT
TATGTTTTAAAATGGACTATCATATGCTTACCGTAACTTGAAAGTATTTCGATTTCTTGGCTTTATATAT
CTTGTGGAAAGGACGAAACACCGTGAGCCATTCCAGTTCCAGGGTTTTAGAGCTAGAAATAGCAAGTTAA
AATAAGGCTAGTCCGTTATCAACTTGAAAAAGTGGCACCGAGTCGGTGCTTTTTTGAATTCGCTAGCTAG
GTCTTGAAAGGAGTGGGAATTGGCTCCGGTGCCCGTCAGTGGGCAGAGCGCACATCGCCCACAGTCCCCG
AGAAGTTGGGGGGAGGGGTCGGCAATTGATCCGGTGCCTAGAGAAGGTGGCGCGGGGTAAACTGGGAAAG
TGATGTCGTGTACTGGCTCCGCCTTTTTCCCGAGGGTGGGGGAGAACCGTATATAAGTGCAGTAGTCGCC
GTGAACGTTCTTTTTCGCAACGGGTTTGCCGCCAGAACACAGGACCGGTTCTAGAGCGCTGCCACCATGG
ACAAGAAGTACAGCATCGGCCTGGACATCGGCACCAACTCTGTGGGCTGGGCCGTGATCACCGACGAGTA
CAAGGTGCCCAGCAAGAAATTCAAGGTGCTGGGCAACACCGACCGGCACAGCATCAAGAAGAACCTGATC
GGAGCCCTGCTGTTCGACAGCGGCGAAACAGCCGAGGCCACCCGGCTGAAGAGAACCGCCAGAAGAAGAT
ACACCAGACGGAAGAACCGGATCTGCTATCTGCAAGAGATCTTCAGCAACGAGATGGCCAAGGTGGACGA
CAGCTTCTTCCACAGACTGGAAGAGTCCTTCCTGGTGGAAGAGGATAAGAAGCACGAGCGGCACCCCATC
TTCGGCAACATCGTGGACGAGGTGGCCTACCACGAGAAGTACCCCACCATCTACCACCTGAGAAAGAAAC
TGGTGGACAGCACCGACAAGGCCGACCTGCGGCTGATCTATCTGGCCCTGGCCCACATGATCAAGTTCCG
GGGCCACTTCCTGATCGAGGGCGACCTGAACCCCGACAACAGCGACGTGGACAAGCTGTTCATCCAGCTG
GTGCAGACCTACAACCAGCTGTTCGAGGAAAACCCCATCAACGCCAGCGGCGTGGACGCCAAGGCCATCC
TGTCTGCCAGACTGAGCAAGAGCAGACGGCTGGAAAATCTGATCGCCCAGCTGCCCGGCGAGAAGAAGAA
TGGCCTGTTCGGAAACCTGATTGCCCTGAGCCTGGGCCTGACCCCCAACTTCAAGAGCAACTTCGACCTG
GCCGAGGATGCCAAACTGCAGCTGAGCAAGGACACCTACGACGACGACCTGGACAACCTGCTGGCCCAGA
TCGGCGACCAGTACGCCGACCTGTTTCTGGCCGCCAAGAACCTGTCCGACGCCATCCTGCTGAGCGACAT
CCTGAGAGTGAACACCGAGATCACCAAGGCCCCCCTGAGCGCCTCTATGATCAAGAGATACGACGAGCAC
CACCAGGACCTGACCCTGCTGAAAGCTCTCGTGCGGCAGCAGCTGCCTGAGAAGTACAAAGAGATTTTCT
TCGACCAGAGCAAGAACGGCTACGCCGGCTACATTGACGGCGGAGCCAGCCAGGAAGAGTTCTACAAGTT
CATCAAGCCCATCCTGGAAAAGATGGACGGCACCGAGGAACTGCTCGTGAAGCTGAACAGAGAGGACCTG
CTGCGGAAGCAGCGGACCTTCGACAACGGCAGCATCCCCCACCAGATCCACCTGGGAGAGCTGCACGCCA
TTCTGCGGCGGCAGGAAGATTTTTACCCATTCCTGAAGGACAACCGGGAAAAGATCGAGAAGATCCTGAC
CTTCCGCATCCCCTACTACGTGGGCCCTCTGGCCAGGGGAAACAGCAGATTCGCCTGGATGACCAGAAAG
AGCGAGGAAACCATCACCCCCTGGAACTTCGAGGAAGTGGTGGACAAGGGCGCTTCCGCCCAGAGCTTCA
TCGAGCGGATGACCAACTTCGATAAGAACCTGCCCAACGAGAAGGTGCTGCCCAAGCACAGCCTGCTGTA
CGAGTACTTCACCGTGTATAACGAGCTGACCAAAGTGAAATACGTGACCGAGGGAATGAGAAAGCCCGCC
TTCCTGAGCGGCGAGCAGAAAAAGGCCATCGTGGACCTGCTGTTCAAGACCAACCGGAAAGTGACCGTGA
AGCAGCTGAAAGAGGACTACTTCAAGAAAATCGAGTGCTTCGACTCCGTGGAAATCTCCGGCGTGGAAGA
TCGGTTCAACGCCTCCCTGGGCACATACCACGATCTGCTGAAAATTATCAAGGACAAGGACTTCCTGGAC
AATGAGGAAAACGAGGACATTCTGGAAGATATCGTGCTGACCCTGACACTGTTTGAGGACAGAGAGATGA
TCGAGGAACGGCTGAAAACCTATGCCCACCTGTTCGACGACAAAGTGATGAAGCAGCTGAAGCGGCGGAG
ATACACCGGCTGGGGCAGGCTGAGCCGGAAGCTGATCAACGGCATCCGGGACAAGCAGTCCGGCAAGACA
ATCCTGGATTTCCTGAAGTCCGACGGCTTCGCCAACAGAAACTTCATGCAGCTGATCCACGACGACAGCC
TGACCTTTAAAGAGGACATCCAGAAAGCCCAGGTGTCCGGCCAGGGCGATAGCCTGCACGAGCACATTGC
CAATCTGGCCGGCAGCCCCGCCATTAAGAAGGGCATCCTGCAGACAGTGAAGGTGGTGGACGAGCTCGTG
AAAGTGATGGGCCGGCACAAGCCCGAGAACATCGTGATCGAAATGGCCAGAGAGAACCAGACCACCCAGA
AGGGACAGAAGAACAGCCGCGAGAGAATGAAGCGGATCGAAGAGGGCATCAAAGAGCTGGGCAGCCAGAT
CCTGAAAGAACACCCCGTGGAAAACACCCAGCTGCAGAACGAGAAGCTGTACCTGTACTACCTGCAGAAT
GGGCGGGATATGTACGTGGACCAGGAACTGGACATCAACCGGCTGTCCGACTACGATGTGGACCATATCG
TGCCTCAGAGCTTTCTGAAGGACGACTCCATCGACAACAAGGTGCTGACCAGAAGCGACAAGAACCGGGG
CAAGAGCGACAACGTGCCCTCCGAAGAGGTCGTGAAGAAGATGAAGAACTACTGGCGGCAGCTGCTGAAC
GCCAAGCTGATTACCCAGAGAAAGTTCGACAATCTGACCAAGGCCGAGAGAGGCGGCCTGAGCGAACTGG
ATAAGGCCGGCTTCATCAAGAGACAGCTGGTGGAAACCCGGCAGATCACAAAGCACGTGGCACAGATCCT
GGACTCCCGGATGAACACTAAGTACGACGAGAATGACAAGCTGATCCGGGAAGTGAAAGTGATCACCCTG
AAGTCCAAGCTGGTGTCCGATTTCCGGAAGGATTTCCAGTTTTACAAAGTGCGCGAGATCAACAACTACC
ACCACGCCCACGACGCCTACCTGAACGCCGTCGTGGGAACCGCCCTGATCAAAAAGTACCCTAAGCTGGA
AAGCGAGTTCGTGTACGGCGACTACAAGGTGTACGACGTGCGGAAGATGATCGCCAAGAGCGAGCAGGAA
ATCGGCAAGGCTACCGCCAAGTACTTCTTCTACAGCAACATCATGAACTTTTTCAAGACCGAGATTACCC
TGGCCAACGGCGAGATCCGGAAGCGGCCTCTGATCGAGACAAACGGCGAAACCGGGGAGATCGTGTGGGA
TAAGGGCCGGGATTTTGCCACCGTGCGGAAAGTGCTGAGCATGCCCCAAGTGAATATCGTGAAAAAGACC
GAGGTGCAGACAGGCGGCTTCAGCAAAGAGTCTATCCTGCCCAAGAGGAACAGCGATAAGCTGATCGCCA
GAAAGAAGGACTGGGACCCTAAGAAGTACGGCGGCTTCGACAGCCCCACCGTGGCCTATTCTGTGCTGGT
GGTGGCCAAAGTGGAAAAGGGCAAGTCCAAGAAACTGAAGAGTGTGAAAGAGCTGCTGGGGATCACCATC
ATGGAAAGAAGCAGCTTCGAGAAGAATCCCATCGACTTTCTGGAAGCCAAGGGCTACAAAGAAGTGAAAA
AGGACCTGATCATCAAGCTGCCTAAGTACTCCCTGTTCGAGCTGGAAAACGGCCGGAAGAGAATGCTGGC
CTCTGCCGGCGAACTGCAGAAGGGAAACGAACTGGCCCTGCCCTCCAAATATGTGAACTTCCTGTACCTG
GCCAGCCACTATGAGAAGCTGAAGGGCTCCCCCGAGGATAATGAGCAGAAACAGCTGTTTGTGGAACAGC
ACAAGCACTACCTGGACGAGATCATCGAGCAGATCAGCGAGTTCTCCAAGAGAGTGATCCTGGCCGACGC
TAATCTGGACAAAGTGCTGTCCGCCTACAACAAGCACCGGGATAAGCCCATCAGAGAGCAGGCCGAGAAT
ATCATCCACCTGTTTACCCTGACCAATCTGGGAGCCCCTGCCGCCTTCAAGTACTTTGACACCACCATCG
ACCGGAAGAGGTACACCAGCACCAAAGAGGTGCTGGACGCCACCCTGATCCACCAGAGCATCACCGGCCT
GTACGAGACACGGATCGACCTGTCTCAGCTGGGAGGCGACAAGCGACCTGCCGCCACAAAGAAGGCTGGA
CAGGCTAAGAAGAAGAAAGATTACAAAGACGATGACGATAAGGGATCCGGCGCAACAAACTTCTCTCTGC
TGAAACAAGCCGGAGATGTCGAAGAGAATCCTGGACCGACCGAGTACAAGCCCACGGTGCGCCTCGCCAC
CCGCGACGACGTCCCCAGGGCCGTACGCACCCTCGCCGCCGCGTTCGCCGACTACCCCGCCACGCGCCAC
ACCGTCGATCCGGACCGCCACATCGAGCGGGTCACCGAGCTGCAAGAACTCTTCCTCACGCGCGTCGGGC
TCGACATCGGCAAGGTGTGGGTCGCGGACGACGGCGCCGCGGTGGCGGTCTGGACCACGCCGGAGAGCGT
CGAAGCGGGGGCGGTGTTCGCCGAGATCGGCCCGCGCATGGCCGAGTTGAGCGGTTCCCGGCTGGCCGCG
CAGCAACAGATGGAAGGCCTCCTGGCGCCGCACCGGCCCAAGGAGCCCGCGTGGTTCCTGGCCACCGTCG
GAGTCTCGCCCGACCACCAGGGCAAGGGTCTGGGCAGCGCCGTCGTGCTCCCCGGAGTGGAGGCGGCCGA
GCGCGCCGGGGTGCCCGCCTTCCTGGAGACCTCCGCGCCCCGCAACCTCCCCTTCTACGAGCGGCTCGGC
TTCACCGTCACCGCCGACGTCGAGGTGCCCGAAGGACCGCGCACCTGGTGCATGACCCGCAAGCCCGGTG
CCTGAACGCGTTAAGTCGACAATCAACCTCTGGATTACAAAATTTGTGAAAGATTGACTGGTATTCTTAA
CTATGTTGCTCCTTTTACGCTATGTGGATACGCTGCTTTAATGCCTTTGTATCATGCTATTGCTTCCCGT
ATGGCTTTCATTTTCTCCTCCTTGTATAAATCCTGGTTGCTGTCTCTTTATGAGGAGTTGTGGCCCGTTG
TCAGGCAACGTGGCGTGGTGTGCACTGTGTTTGCTGACGCAACCCCCACTGGTTGGGGCATTGCCACCAC
CTGTCAGCTCCTTTCCGGGACTTTCGCTTTCCCCCTCCCTATTGCCACGGCGGAACTCATCGCCGCCTGC
CTTGCCCGCTGCTGGACAGGGGCTCGGCTGTTGGGCACTGACAATTCCGTGGTGTTGTCGGGGAAATCAT
CGTCCTTTCCTTGGCTGCTCGCCTGTGTTGCCACCTGGATTCTGCGCGGGACGTCCTTCTGCTACGTCCC
TTCGGCCCTCAATCCAGCGGACCTTCCTTCCCGCGGCCTGCTGCCGGCTCTGCGGCCTCTTCCGCGTCTT
CGCCTTCGCCCTCAGACGAGTCGGATCTCCCTTTGGGCCGCCTCCCCGCGTCGACTTTAAGACCAATGAC
TTACAAGGCAGCTGTAGATCTTAGCCACTTTTTAAAAGAAAAGGGGGGACTGGAAGGGCTAATTCACTCC
CAACGAAGACAAGATCTGCTTTTTGCTTGTACTGGGTCTCTCTGGTTAGACCAGATCTGAGCCTGGGAGC
TCTCTGGCTAACTAGGGAACCCACTGCTTAAGCCTCAATAAAGCTTGCCTTGAGTGCTTCAAGTAGTGTG
TGCCCGTCTGTTGTGTGACTCTGGTAACTAGAGATCCCTCAGACCCTTTTAGTCAGTGTGGAAAATCTCT
AGCAGGGCCCGTTTAAACCCGCTGATCAGCCTCGACTGTGCCTTCTAGTTGCCAGCCATCTGTTGTTTGC
CCCTCCCCCGTGCCTTCCTTGACCCTGGAAGGTGCCACTCCCACTGTCCTTTCCTAATAAAATGAGGAAA
TTGCATCGCATTGTCTGAGTAGGTGTCATTCTATTCTGGGGGGTGGGGTGGGGCAGGACAGCAAGGGGGA
GGATTGGGAAGACAATAGCAGGCATGCTGGGGATGCGGTGGGCTCTATGGCTTCTGAGGCGGAAAGAACC
AGCTGGGGCTCTAGGGGGTATCCCC
[124 nt withheld, positions 9266-9389]
C
[91 nt withheld, positions 9391-9481]
A
[49 nt withheld, positions 9483-9531]
CCTTTGACGTTGGAGTCCACGTTCTTT
[37 nt withheld, positions 9559-9595]
ACCCTATCTCGGTCTATTCTTTTGATTTATAAGGGATTTTGCCGATTTCGGCCTATTGGTTAAAAAATGA
GCTGATTTAACAAAAATTTAACGCGAATTAATTCTGTGGAATGTGTGTCAGTTAGGGTGTGGAAAGTCCC
CAGGCTCCCCAGCAGGCAGAAGTATGCAAAGCATGCATCTCAATTAGTCAGCAACCAGGTGTGGAAAGTC
CCCAGGCTCCCCAGCAGGCAGAAGTATGCAAAGCATGCATCTCAATTAGTCAGCAACCATAGTCCCGCCC
CTAACTCCGCCCATCCCGCCCCTAACTCCGCCCAGTTCCGCCCATTCTCCGCCCCATGGCTGACTAATTT
TTTTTATTTATGCAGAGGCCGAGGCCGCCTCTGCCTCTGAGCTATTCCAGAAGTAGTGAGGAGGCTTTTT
TGGAGGCCTAGGCTTTTGCAAAAAGCTCCCGGGAGCTTGTATATCCATTTTCGGATCTGATCAGCACGTG
TTGACAATTAATCATCGGCATAGTATATCGGCATAGTATAATACGACAAGGTGAGGAACTAAACCATGGC
CAAGTTGACCAGTGCCGTTCCGGTGCTCACCGCGCGCGACGTCGCCGGAGCGGTCGAGTTCTGGACCGAC
CGGCTCGGGTTCTCCCGGGACTTCGTGGAGGACGACTTCGCCGGTGTGGTCCGGGACGACGTGACCCTGT
TCATCAGCGCGGTCCAGGACCAGGTGGTGCCGGACAACACCCTGGCCTGGGTGTGGGTGCGCGGCCTGGA
CGAGCTGTACGCCGAGTGGTCGGAGGTCGTGTCCACGAACTTCCGGGACGCCTCCGGGCCGGCCATGACC
GAGATCGGCGAGCAGCCGTGGGGGCGGGAGTTCGCCCTGCGCGACCCGGCCGGCAACTGCGTGCACTTCG
TGGCCGAGGAGCAGGACTGACACGTGCTACGAGATTTCGATTCCACCGCCGCCTTCTATGAAAGGTTGGG
CTTCGGAATCGTTTTCCGGGACGCCGGCTGGATGATCCTCCAGCGCGGGGATCTCATGCTGGAGTTCTTC
GCCCACCCCAACTTGTTTATTGCAGCTTATAATGGTTACAAATAAAGCAATAGCATCACAAATTTCACAA
ATAAAGCATTTTTTTCACTGCATTCTAGTTGTGGTTTGTCCAAACTCATCAATGTATCTTATCATGTCTG
TATACCGTCGACCTCTAGCTAGAGCTTGGCGTAATCATGGTCATAGCTGTTTCCTGTGTGAAATTGTTAT
CCGCTCACAATTCCACACAACATACGAGCCGGAAGCATAAAGTGTAAAGCCTGGGGTGCCTAATGAGTGA
GCTAACTCACATTAATTGCGTTGCGCTCACTGCCCGCTTTCCAGTCGGGAAACCTGTCGTGCCAGCTGCA
TTAATGAATCGGCCAACGCGCGGGGAGAGGCGGTTTGCGTATTGGGCGCTCTTCCGCTTCCTCGCTCACT
GACTCGCTGCGCTCGGTCGTTCGGCTGCGGCGAGCGGTATCAGCTCACTCAAAGGCGGTAATACGGTTAT
CCACAGAATCAGGGGATAACGCAGGAAAGAACATGTGAGCAAAAGGCCAGCAAAAGGCCAGGAACCGTAA
AAAGGCCGCGTTGCTGGCGTTTTTCCATAGGCTCCGCCCCCCTGACGAGCATCACAAAAATCGACGCTCA
AGTCAGAGGTGGCGAAACCCGACAGGACTATAAAGATACCAGGCGTTTCCCCCTGGAAGCTCCCTCGTGC
GCTCTCCTGTTCCGACCCTGCCGCTTACCGGATACCTGTCCGCCTTTCTCCCTTCGGGAAGCGTGGCGCT
TTCTCATAGCTCACGCTGTAGGTATCTCAGTTCGGTGTAGGTCGTTCGCTCCAAGCTGGGCTGTGTGCAC
GAACCCCCCGTTCAGCCCGACCGCTGCGCCTTATCCGGTAACTATCGTCTTGAGTCCAACCCGGTAAGAC
ACGACTTATCGCCACTGGCAGCAGCCACTGGTAACAGGATTAGCAGAGCGAGGTATGTAGGCGGTGCTAC
AGAGTTCTTGAAGTGGTGGCCTAACTACGGCTACACTAGAAGAACAGTATTTGGTATCTGCGCTCTGCTG
AAGCCAGTTACCTTCGGAAAAAGAGTTGGTAGCTCTTGATCCGGCAAACAAACCACCGCTGGTAGCGGTG
GTTTTTTTGTTTGCAAGCAGCAGATTACGCGCAGAAAAAAAGGATCTCAAGAAGATCCTTTGATCTTTTC
TACGGGGTCTGACGCTCAGTGGAACGAAAACTCACGTTAAGGGATTTTGGTCATGAGATTATCAAAAAGG
ATCTTCACCTAGATCCTTTTAAATTAAAAATGAAGTTTTAAATCAATCTAAAGTATATATGAGTAAACTT
GGTCTGACAGTTACCAATGCTTAATCAGTGAGGCACCTATCTCAGCGATCTGTCTATTTCGTTCATCCAT
AGTTGCCTGACTCCCCGTCGTGTAGATAACTACGATACGGGAGGGCTTACCATCTGGCCCCAGTGCTGCA
ATGATACCGCGAGACCCACGCTCACCGGCTCCAGATTTATCAGCAATAAACCAGCCAGCCGGAAGGGCCG
AGCGCAGAAGTGGTCCTGCAACTTTATCCGCCTCCATCCAGTCTATTAATTGTTGCCGGGAAGCTAGAGT
AAGTAGTTCGCCAGTTAATAGTTTGCGCAACGTTGTTGCCATTGCTACAGGCATCGTGGTGTCACGCTCG
TCGTTTGGTATGGCTTCATTCAGCTCCGGTTCCCAACGATCAAGGCGAGTTACATGATCCCCCATGTTGT
GCAAAAAAGCGGTTAGCTCCTTCGGTCCTCCGATCGTTGTCAGAAGTAAGTTGGCCGCAGTGTTATCACT
CATGGTTATGGCAGCACTGCATAATTCTCTTACTGTCATGCCATCCGTAAGATGCTTTTCTGTGACTGGT
GAGTACTCAACCAAGTCATTCTGAGAATAGTGTATGCGGCGACCGAGTTGCTCTTGCCCGGCGTCAATAC
GGGATAATACCGCGCCACATAGCAGAACTTTAAAAGTGCTCATCATTGGAAAACGTTCTTCGGGGCGAAA
ACTCTCAAGGATCTTACCGCTGTTGAGATCCAGTTCGATGTAACCCACTCGTGCACCCAACTGATCTTCA
GCATCTTTTACTTTCACCAGCGTTTCTGGGTGAGCAAAAACAGGAAGGCAAAATGCCGCAAAAAAGGGAA
TAAGGGCGACACGGAAATGTTGAATACTCATACTCTTCCTTTTTCAATATTATTGAAGCATTTATCAGGG
TTATTGTCTCATGAGCGGATACATATTTGAATGTATTTAGAAAAATAAACAAATAGGGGTTCCGCGCACA
TTTCCCCGAAAAGTGCCACCTGACGTCGACGGATCGGGAGATCTCCCGATCCCCTATG
Features (pLannotate 1.2.2; 33 found; start..end, strand, type, name):
    204..583     +  enhancer       CMV enhancer: human cytomegalovirus immediate early enhancer
    584..783     +  promoter       CMV promoter: human cytomegalovirus (CMV) immediate early promoter
    801..981     +  LTR            5' LTR (truncated): truncated 5' long terminal repeat (LTR) from HIV-1
   1028..1153    +  misc_feature   HIV-1 Ψ: packaging signal of human immunodeficiency virus type 1
   1137..1500    +  CDS            HIV-1 gag (fragment): gag protein from human immunodeficiency virus 1; gag
   1646..1879    +  misc_feature   RRE: The Rev response element (RRE) of HIV-1 allows for Rev-dependent mRNA export from the nucleus to the cytoplasm.
   2256..2356    +  CDS            Rev (fragment): human immunodeficiency virus 1 (HIV-1) Rev protein; rev; enhances nuclear export of unspliced and incompletely spliced viral mRNAs
   2406..2523    +  misc_feature   cPPT/CTS: central polypurine tract and central termination sequence of HIV-1
   2574..2814    +  promoter       U6 promoter: RNA polymerase III promoter for human U6 snRNA
   2844..2919    +  misc_RNA       gRNA scaffold: guide RNA scaffold for the Streptococcus pyogenes CRISPR/Cas9 system
   2937..2955    +  CDS            small t antigen (fragment): SV40 (simian virus 40) small t antigen
   2981..3192    +  promoter       EF-1α core promoter: core promoter for human elongation factor EF-1α
   3217..7320    +  CDS            Cas9: Cas9 (Csn1) endonuclease from the Streptococcus pyogenes Type II CRISPR/Cas system generates RNA-guided double strand breaks in DNA
   7458..8055    +  CDS            PuroR (fragment): puromycin N-acetyltransferase; pac from Streptomyces; confers resistance to puromycin
   8071..8659    +  misc_feature   WPRE: woodchuck hepatitis virus posttranscriptional regulatory element
   8710..8729    +  misc_feature   cPPT/CTS (fragment): central polypurine tract and central termination sequence of HIV-1
   8731..8964    +  LTR            3' LTR (ΔU3): self-inactivating 3' long terminal repeat (LTR) from HIV-1
   8996..9220    +  polyA_signal   bGH poly(A) signal: bovine growth hormone polyadenylation signal
   9224..9245    +  promoter       SV40 promoter (fragment): SV40 enhancer and early promoter
   9266..9694    +  rep_origin     f1 ori (sequence partly withheld): f1 bacteriophage origin of replication; arrow indicates direction of (+) strand synthesis
   9708..10037   +  promoter       SV40 promoter: SV40 enhancer and early promoter
  10085..10132   +  promoter       EM7 promoter: synthetic bacterial promoter&nbsp
  10151..10525   +  CDS            BleoR: antibiotic-binding protein; Sh ble from Streptoalloteichus hindustanus; confers resistance to bleomycin, phleomycin, and Zeocin™
  10535..10660   +  CDS            ble (fragment): BLE_KLEPN - Experimental evidence at protein level: Swiss-Prot protein existence level 1. Binding protein with a strong affinity to the bleomycin family of antibiotics. Binds to CL990; an antimitotic-antibiotic compound. From Klebsiella pneumoniae.
  10655..10776   +  polyA_signal   SV40 poly(A) signal: SV40 polyadenylation signal
  10847..10869   -  protein_bind   lac operator (fragment): The lac repressor binds to the lac operator to inhibit transcription in E. coli. This inhibition can be relieved by adding lactose or isopropyl-β-D-thiogalactopyranoside (IPTG). lac repressor encoded by lacI
  10873..10903   -  promoter       lac promoter: promoter for the E. coli lac operon
  10918..10939   -  protein_bind   CAP binding site: CAP binding activates transcription in the presence of cAMP. E. coli catabolite activator protein
  10952..11044   -  CDS            lacI (fragment): lac repressor; lacI; The lac repressor binds to the lac operator to inhibit transcription in E. coli. This inhibition can be relieved by adding lactose or isopropyl-β-D-thiogalactopyranoside (IPTG).
  11227..11815   -  rep_origin     ori: high-copy-number ColE1/pMB1/pBR322/pUC origin of replication
  11986..12846   -  CDS            AmpR: β-lactamase; bla; confers resistance to ampicillin, carbenicillin, and related antibiotics
  12847..12951   -  promoter       AmpR promoter: bla
  13010..49      -  misc_feature   bom (fragment) (across the origin): basis of mobility region from pBR322
