[The description below was written by a language model from this plasmid's Addgene catalogue record and pLannotate feature annotations shown in this document.]
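Description:
pLentiCRISPR V2 sgIREB2_2 is a single-vector lentiviral CRISPR construct built on the pLentiCRISPR V2 backbone and intended to disrupt the IREB2 gene in mammalian cells. It is maintained in E. coli through a high-copy ColE1/pUC-type origin with ampicillin resistance (AmpR under its own promoter), and the backbone also carries an f1 origin and an SV40/EM7-driven bleomycin/Zeocin resistance cassette lying outside the viral region. The catalogue lists the vector at 11,590 bp, whereas the sequenced record used for annotation is 13,013 nt; the record does not explain this difference.

The transfer cassette has a third-generation, self-inactivating layout. A CMV enhancer/promoter replaces the U3 region upstream of a truncated HIV-1 5' LTR to drive genomic RNA production in packaging cells, followed by the Ψ packaging signal with a gag fragment, the RRE for Rev-dependent nuclear export, and the cPPT/CTS. A ΔU3 3' LTR closes the provirus, and a bGH polyadenylation signal follows it. Inside this frame, a human U6 Pol III promoter transcribes the IREB2-targeting spacer, a short synthetic insert fused to the Streptococcus pyogenes gRNA scaffold. Next, an EF-1α core promoter drives S. pyogenes Cas9, with a puromycin N-acetyltransferase coding sequence downstream and a WPRE to enhance transcript expression. The annotation does not name the element linking Cas9 to the puromycin marker.

Transduced cells therefore receive nuclease, guide and puromycin selection from one integrated provirus, allowing selection of stable populations carrying Cas9-induced breaks in IREB2. The associated study concerns IRP2, iron–sulfur cluster sensing, iron homeostasis and ferroptosis sensitivity. The "_2" in the name suggests this is one of several IREB2 guides, though the record does not say so.
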