Addgene plasmid #169886: pLentiCRISPR V2 sgIREB2_2
Purpose: Disrupt IREB2
Depositing lab: Richard Possemato. Depositing organization: NYU Grossman School of Medicine. Publication: Iron-sulfur cluster deficiency can be sensed by IRP2 and regulates iron homeostasis and sensitivity to ferroptosis independent of IRP1 and FBXL5. Terzi EM, Sviderskiy VO, Alvarez SW, Whiten GC, Possemato R. Sci Adv. 2021 May 26;7(22). pii: 7/22/eabg4302. doi: 10.1126/sciadv.abg4302. Print 2021 May. PubMed 34039609.
Backbone
  Vector backbone: pLENTICRISPR V2
  Backbone manufacturer: Broad Institute
  Backbone size w/o insert (bp): 11590
  Total vector size (bp): 11590
  Vector type: Mammalian Expression, Lentiviral, CRISPR
  Selectable markers: Puromycin
Growth in bacteria
  Bacterial resistance: Ampicillin, 100 μg/mL
  Growth temperature: 37°C
  Growth strain: NEB Stable
  Copy number: High Copy
Gene/Insert
  Gene/Insert name: sgRNA targeting IREB2
  Species: Synthetic
  Insert size (bp): 21
Terms and licenses: Academic/Nonprofit Terms; Industry Terms: Not Available to Industry
Depositor comments: Target: TGAGCCATTCCAGTTCCAGG
How to cite: pLentiCRISPR V2 sgIREB2_2 was a gift from Richard Possemato (Addgene plasmid # 169886 ; http://n2t.net/addgene:169886 ; RRID:Addgene_169886)
